Addgene plasmid #39757: KHBD00751
Depositing lab: Bart Deplancke. Depositing organization: Swiss Federal Institute of Technology (EPFL). Publication: Automated protein-DNA interaction screening of Drosophila regulatory elements. Korneel Hens, Jean-Daniel Feuz, Alina Isakova, Antonina Lagovitina, Andreas Massouras, Julien Bryois, Patrick Callaerts, Susan E. Celniker, Bart Deplancke. Nat Methods. 2011 Oct 30;8(12):1065-70. 10.1038/nmeth.1763 PubMed 22037703.
Backbone
  Vector backbone: pDONR221
  Backbone manufacturer: Invitrogen
  Backbone size w/o insert (bp): 2536
  Vector type: Gateway DONR vector
Growth in bacteria
  Bacterial resistance: Kanamycin, 50 μg/mL
  Growth temperature: 37°C
  Growth strain: DH5alpha
  Copy number: High Copy
Gene/Insert
  Gene/Insert name: CG7952 (alt names: FBgn0001150; gt; giant)
  Species: D. melanogaster (fly)
  Insert size (bp): 1344
  Entrez Gene: gt (a.k.a. Dmel_CG7952, CG7952, DM17, Dmel\CG7952, EG:BACH7M4.5, GIAN_DROME, GT, Giant, Gt, l(1)3Aa, l(1)giant)
  Promoter: none
  Cloning method: Gateway Cloning
  Sequencing primers: 5′ M13-F20; 3′ M13R
Terms and licenses: Academic/Nonprofit Terms; Industry Terms: Not Available to Industry
Depositor comments: Please note that the ORFs in this collection were cloned open-ended (without a stop codon).
How to cite: KHBD00751 was a gift from Bart Deplancke (Addgene plasmid # 39757 ; http://n2t.net/addgene:39757 ; RRID:Addgene_39757)
