[The description below was written by a language model from this plasmid's Addgene catalogue record.]
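Description:
KHBD00751 is a Gateway entry clone built in the pDONR221 backbone (Invitrogen), carrying the open reading frame of the Drosophila melanogaster gene giant (gt, CG7952). The insert is recorded as 1344 bp in a backbone of 2536 bp without insert. It is a high-copy bacterial plasmid propagated in E. coli under kanamycin selection. The record lists no promoter, which is consistent with its role: an entry clone is a storage and transfer vehicle rather than an expression construct. After Gateway cloning into a pDONR vector, an ORF normally sits between attL recombination sites, although no feature table is provided here to confirm the exact site arrangement. M13 forward and reverse primer sites in the backbone flank the insert and are used to verify it by sequencing.

The depositor notes that ORFs in this collection were cloned open-ended, that is, without a stop codon. This lets the giant coding sequence be moved by LR recombination into destination vectors that add C-terminal fusions as well as those supplying N-terminal tags or domains, with the destination vector providing the promoter and, where needed, the termination signal. giant encodes a transcription factor best known as a gap gene in early embryonic patterning. The clone belongs to a resource associated with automated screening of protein–DNA interactions at Drosophila regulatory elements. Its likely use is therefore as a source ORF for generating expression constructs for such interaction assays, though the record does not specify particular destination vectors or downstream applications for this clone.
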