>Addgene plasmid #39757 | KHBD00751 | depositor partial sequence | sequence record 50197 | KHBD00751 sequence 1344 bps
ATGCTAATGCACGAGAAACTCATGGCCGGGCAGTTCTTCGATCTCAAGACTGATCGCAAGCCCCTGATGC
ACCACCACCAGTACCAGCACCACCAGCAGCAACCGCTGCACCACTTGCCGCACAGCCAATTGCCGGTTCA
GGGATCCTTGGGCCTGCCCAAAATGGATCTGTACACGGCCTACGCCTACCAGCAGCAGTTGCTGGGAGCT
GCCCTCAGTCAGCAGCAACAACAGCAACAGCAGCAGCAGCAACATCAGCAGCTGCAGCAGCAGCATACCT
CCTCTGCAGAGGTCCTGGATCTTTCCCGTCGATGTGACAGCGTAGAGACGCCCAGGAAGACTCCCTCGCC
GTATCAAACAAGCTACAGCTACGGCAGTGGTTCCCCCTCGGCTTCGCCCACCAGCAATCTTCTGTATGCC
GCCCAAATGCAACAGCAGCAACATCAGCAGCAACAACAGCAACAGCAGCAGCAGCAACAATTAGCCTCCC
TGTATCCCGCTTTTTACTACAGCAACATCAAGCAGGAGCAAGCCACGCCCACTGCTGCTCCGCCCAAGGT
CACACCAACCGCTAACCTTCTGCAAACCTTTGCTGCCGCCTCTGCTGCGGCCGCCGCTGCTGCTGCCGCT
TCTTCGACCAACTCACCAAGACCCGCCAGCAACGCCAGCACCATGCAGATAGACGTTCTGGAGAATCCCC
AGTCACCGGCTGTTGAGGCCACCACGCCAACCACCTCCAGCAGCGGCGAGGCGGGAAAGAACACCCGTCC
CTTCAAGGCCTTTCCCCGGGATCCCTTGGTCATAGCTGCCAATTTCGCAGCCACTGATGTCCTTTTGGAC
AATCCGCGAGTGGAGCGCTACACGGAATACCGGAAGCGAGTGCTTGAGCAAATCCGCAGCTCCAACGGAG
GATCGCGCACCGTAACCAACCCAAAAATGCGAAGGACCAACTCAAGAAGTGGATCCGTCAACGAAGGCAG
CTCCTCAAACAACAACAGCGAAAGCGAGGATCGCGCTGCTGCGGAGGAGTCAAGCGACTGTGACTCCCAG
GCGGGCAACTTCGAGAGCAAGTCCGCCACCAGCAGCTCCAGCAACTTGGCTAACGCTACTGCAGCAAACT
CGGGCATCAGCTCGGGCAGCCAGGTTAAGGATGCCGCATACTACGAGAGGCGTCGCAAGAACAATGCTGC
CGCCAAGAAGTCCCGCGATCGCCGCCGCATCAAGGAGGATGAGATCGCCATCAGGGCCGCCTATCTGGAA
CGCCAGAACATCGAGCTCTTGTGCCAGATCGACGCCCTCAAGGTCCAGCTGGCCGCCTTCACCTCCGCCA
AAGTAACCACCGCC
