>Addgene plasmid #39757 | KHBD00751 | addgene partial sequence | sequence record 52423 | M13Rev
AATAATGATTTTATTTTGACTGATAGTGACCTGTTCGTTGCAACAAATTGATAAGCAATGCTTTCTTATA
ATGCCAACTTTGTACAAGAAAGTTGGCAAGGCGGTGGTTACTTTGGCGGAGGTGAAGGCGGCCAGCTGGA
CCTTGAGGGCGTCGATCTGGCACAAGAGCTCGATGTTCTGGCGTTCCAGATAGGCGGCCCTGATGGCGAT
CTCATCCTCCTTGATGCGGCGGCGATCGCGGGACTTCTTGGCGGCAGCATTGTTCTTGCGACGCCTCTCG
TAGTATGCGGCATCCTTAACCTGGCTGCCCGAGCTGATGCCCGAGTTTGCTGCAGTAGCGTTAGCCAAGT
TGCTGGAGCTGCTGGTGGCGGACTTGCTCTCGAAGTTGCCCGCCTGGGAGTCACAGTCGCTTGACTCCTC
CGCAGCAGCGCGATCCTCGCTTTCGCTGTTGTTGTTTGAGGAGCTGCCTTCGTTGACGGATCCACTTCTT
GAGTTGGTCCTTCGCATTTTTGGGTTGGTTACGGTGCGCGATCCTCCGTTGGAGCTGCGGATTTGCTCAA
GCACTCGCTTCCGGTATTCCGTGTAGCGCTCCACTCGCGGATTGTCCAAAAGGACATCAGTGGCTGCGAA
ATTGGCAGCTATGACCAAGGGATCCCGGGGAAAGGCCTTGAAGGGACGGGTGTTCTTTCCCGCCTCGCCG
CTGCTGGAGGTGGTTGGCGTGGTGGCCTCAACAGCCGGTGACTGGGGATTCTCCAGAACGTCTATCTGCA
TGGTGCTGGCGTTGCTGGCGGGTCTT
